Addgene plasmid #249160: pPD687 A2UCOE-HBB_IVS2-EnAsCas12a-BFP
Purpose: Overexpression of EnAsCas12a-BFP with HBB IVS2 intron in 5' UTR with blasticidin resistance gene. Contains minimal A2UCOE and Cp36 recombination site.
Depositing lab: Michael Bassik. Depositing organization: Stanford University. Publication: Reduced Cas9 transgene silencing by incorporation of intron sequences. Arana S, Du PP, Vaughan-Jackson A, Enright N, Spees K, Valbuena R, Garcia CA, Nguyen T, Venida A, Seczynska M, Bintu L, Lehner PJ, Prolo LM, Bassik MC. Nat Commun. 2025 Nov 27;16(1):10656. doi: 10.1038/s41467-025-65669-0. PubMed 41309578.
Backbone
  Vector backbone: pPD008
  Vector type: Mammalian Expression, CRISPR ; Cp36 donor DNA
  Selectable markers: Blasticidin
Growth in bacteria
  Bacterial resistance: Ampicillin, 100 μg/mL
  Growth temperature: 30°C
  Growth strain: NEB Stable
  Copy number: High Copy
Gene/Insert
  Gene/Insert name: A2UCOE-HBB_IVS2-EnAsCas12a-TagBFP
  Species: H. sapiens (human); Synthetic
  Mutation: HBB IVS2 intron
  Entrez Gene: HBB (a.k.a. CD113t-C, ECYT6, beta-globin)
  Promoter: EF1a
  Cloning method: Gibson Cloning
Terms and licenses: Academic/Nonprofit Terms; Industry Terms: Not Available to Industry
How to cite: pPD687 A2UCOE-HBB_IVS2-EnAsCas12a-BFP was a gift from Michael Bassik (Addgene plasmid # 249160 ; http://n2t.net/addgene:249160 ; RRID:Addgene_249160)
