[The description below was written by a language model from this plasmid's Addgene catalogue record and pLannotate feature annotations shown in this document.]
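Description:
pPD687 A2UCOE-HBB_IVS2-EnAsCas12a-BFP is a roughly 13 kb mammalian expression and CRISPR plasmid built on the pPD008 backbone and catalogued as Cp36 donor DNA. This means it carries a recombination site intended for Cp36 recombinase-mediated integration into a matching genomic landing site. It is propagated in E. coli through a high-copy ColE1/pUC-type origin with ampicillin selection. In mammalian cells, selection relies on a separate cassette in which the human UbC promoter drives blasticidin S deaminase, followed by a synthetic poly(A) signal.

The main payload is an EF-1α promoter-driven transcription unit encoding EnAsCas12a, the enhanced variant of the Acidaminococcus Cas12a (Cpf1) nuclease. The nuclease is followed by a nucleoplasmin bipartite NLS and TagBFP, which serves as a blue fluorescent readout of expression. Between the promoter and the coding sequence lies the human β-globin (HBB) IVS2 intron, placed in the 5' UTR; the annotation detects it as two β-globin intron fragments. The record also states that a minimal A2UCOE, a ubiquitous chromatin opening element, is present. Neither the A2UCOE nor the Cp36 site was picked up by the automated annotation, although an unannotated stretch upstream of EF-1α could accommodate the A2UCOE. The expression unit is flanked by short β-globin insulator elements, bacterial rrnG and T7 terminators, and poly(A) signals, including an SV40 poly(A) region downstream of TagBFP. These flanking elements presumably isolate the unit from neighbouring transcription.

The associated work concerns reducing silencing of Cas transgenes by incorporating introns. The construct is therefore suited to establishing cell lines with stable, sustained Cas12a expression that can be monitored by BFP fluorescence.
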