Features (pLannotate 1.2.2; 21 found; start..end, strand, type, name):
    172..236     -  CDS            bla(M) (fragment): β-lactamase lacking the signal sequence; bla(M); allows cytosolic expression of β-lactamase
    500..1709    +  promoter       UbC promoter: human ubiquitin C promoter
   1713..2111    +  CDS            BSD: blasticidin S deaminase; Aspergillus terreus BSD; confers resistance to blasticidin
   2138..2186    +  polyA_signal   poly(A) signal: synthetic polyadenylation signal
   2452..3312    +  CDS            AmpR: β-lactamase; bla; confers resistance to ampicillin, carbenicillin, and related antibiotics
   3325..3461    +  terminator     rrnG terminator: transcription terminator from the E. coli ribosomal RNA rrnG operon (Albrechtsen et al., 1991)
   3613..3684    +  misc_feature   5' β-globin insulator: insulator upstream of the human β-globin locus (Farrell et al., 2002)
   3689..3735    -  terminator     T7 terminator: transcription terminator for bacteriophage T7 RNA polymerase
   3753..3801    -  polyA_signal   poly(A) signal: synthetic polyadenylation signal
   4627..5805    +  promoter       EF-1α promoter: strong constitutive promoter for human elongation factor EF-1α
   5927..6015    +  intron         β-globin intron (fragment): internally truncated intron from human β-globin
   6385..6776    +  intron         β-globin intron (fragment): internally truncated intron from human β-globin
   6844..10761   +  CDS            AsCpf1: CRISPR-associated protein from Acidaminococcus sp. BV3L6 (Zetsche et al., 2015)
  10762..10809   +  CDS            nucleoplasmin NLS: bipartite nuclear localization signal from nucleoplasmin
  10825..11522   +  CDS            TagBFP (fragment): monomeric blue fluorescent protein mammalian codon-optimized
  11575..11696   -  polyA_signal   SV40 poly(A) signal: SV40 polyadenylation signal
  11719..11788   -  CDS            large T antigen (fragment): large T antigen from SV40 (simian virus 40)
  11811..11857   +  terminator     T7 terminator: transcription terminator for bacteriophage T7 RNA polymerase
  11887..12023   +  terminator     rrnG terminator: transcription terminator from the E. coli ribosomal RNA rrnG operon (Albrechtsen et al., 1991)
  12068..12139   +  misc_feature   3' β-globin insulator: insulator downstream of the human β-globin locus (Farrell et al., 2002)
  12365..12953   -  rep_origin     ori: high-copy-number ColE1/pMB1/pBR322/pUC origin of replication
>Addgene plasmid #249160 | pPD687 A2UCOE-HBB_IVS2-EnAsCas12a-BFP | addgene full sequence | sequence record 496435 | Addgene NGS Result
GAAGATCCTTTGATCTTTTCTACGGGGTCTGACGCTCAGTGGAACGAAAACTCACGTTAAGGGATTTTGG
TCATGAGATTATCAAAAAGGATCTTCACCTAGATCCTTTTAAATTAAAAATGAAGTTTTAAATCAATCTA
AAGTATATATGAGTAAACTTGGTCTGACAGTTACCAATGCTTAATCAGTGAGGCACCTATCTCAGCGATC
TGTCTATTTCGTTCATCCATAGTTGCATTTAAATTTCCGAACTCTCCAAGGCCCTCGTCGGAAAATCTTC
AAACCTTTCGTCCGATCCATCTTGCAGGCTACCTCTCGAACGAACTATCGCAAGTCTCTTGGCCGGCCTT
GCGCCTTGGCTATTGCTTGGCAGCGCCTATCGCCAGGTATTACTCCAATCCCGAATATCCGAGATCGGGA
TCACCCGAGAGAAGTTCAACCTACATCCTCAATCCCGATCTATCCGAGATCCGAGGAATATCGAAATCGG
GGCGCGCCTGGCCTCCGCGCCGGGTTTTGGCGCCTCCCGCGGGCGCCCCCCTCGTCACGGCGAGCGCTGC
CACGTCAGACGAAGGGCGCAGGAGCGTCCTGATCCTTCCGCCCGGACGCTCAGGACAGCGGCCCGCTGCT
CATAAGACTCGGCCTTAGAACCCCAGTATCAGCAGAAGGACATTTTAGGACGGGACTTGGGTGACTCTAG
GGCACTGGTTTTCTTTCCAGAGAGCGGAACAGGCGAGGAAAAGTAGTCCCTTCTCGGCGATTCTGCGGAG
GGATCTCCGTGGGGCGGTGAACGCCGATGATTATATAAGGACGCGCCGGGTGTGGCACAGCTAGTTCCGT
CGCAGCCGGGATTTGGGTCGCGGTTCTTGTTTGTGGATCGCTGTGATCGTCACTTGGTGAGTAGCGGGCT
GCTGGGCTGGCCGGGGCTTTCGTGGCCGCCGGGCCGCTCGGTGGGACGGAAGCGTGTGGAGAGACCGCCA
AGGGCTGTAGTCTGGGTCCGCGAGCAAGGTTGCCCTGAACTGGGGGTTGGGGGGAGCGCAGCAAAATGGC
GGCTGTTCCCGAGTCTTGAATGGAAGACGCTTGTGAGGCGGGCTGTGAGGTCGTTGAAACAAGGTGGGGG
GCATGGTGGGCGGCAAGAACCCAAGGTCTTGAGCCCTTCGCTAATGCGGGAAAGCTCTTATTCGGGTGAG
ATGGGCTGGGCACCATCTGGGGACCCTGACGTGAAGTTTGTCACTGACTGGAGAACTCGGTTTGTCGTCT
GTTGCGGGGGCGGCAGTTATGGCGGTGCCGTTGGGCAGTGCACCCGTACCTTTGGGAGCGCGCGCCCTCG
TCGTGTCGTGACGTCACCCGTTCTGTTGGCTTATAATGCAGGGTGGGGCCACCTGCCGGTAGGTGTGCGG
TAGGCTTTTCTCCGTCGCAGGACGCAGGGTTCGGGCCTAGGGTAGGCTCTCCTGAATCGACAGGCGCCGG
ACCTCTGGTGAGGGGAGGGATAAGTGAGGCGTCAGTTTCTTTGGTCGGTTTTATGTACCTATCTTCTTAA
GTAGCTGAAGCTCCGGTTTTGAACTATGCGCTCGGGGTTGGCGAGTGTGTTTTGTGAAGTTTTTTAGGCA
CCTTTTGAAATGTAATCATTTGGGTCAATATGTAATTTTCAGTGTTAGACTTGTAAATTGTCCGCTAAAT
TCTGGCCGTTTTTGGCTTTTTTGTTAGACAACATGGCCAAGCCTTTGTCTCAAGAAGAATCCACCCTCAT
TGAAAGAGCAACGGCTACAATCAACAGCATCCCCATCTCTGAAGACTACAGCGTCGCCAGCGCAGCTCTC
TCTAGCGACGGCCGCATCTTCACTGGTGTCAATGTATATCATTTTACTGGGGGACCTTGTGCAGAACTCG
TGGTGCTGGGCACTGCTGCTGCTGCGGCAGCTGGCAACCTGACTTGTATCGTCGCGATCGGAAATGAGAA
CAGGGGCATCTTGAGCCCCTGCGGACGGTGCCGACAGGTGCTTCTCGATCTGCATCCTGGGATCAAAGCC
ATAGTGAAGGACAGTGATGGACAGCCGACGGCAGTTGGGATTCGTGAATTGCTGCCCTCTGGTTATGTGT
GGGAGGGCTAAGCTAGTATGTAAGCCTAGTCTTAGATAATAAAATCGCTATCCATCGAAGATGGATGTGT
GTTGGTTTTTTGTGTGTGTAACGCTAGGCGCGCCTGGTGTACCGAGAACGATCCTCTCAGTGCGAGTCTC
GACGATCCATATCGTTGCTTGGCAGTCAGCCAGTCGGAATCCAGCTTGGGACCCAGGAAGTCCAATCGTC
AGATATTGTACTCAAGCCTGGTCACGGCAGCGTACCGATCTGTTTAAACCTAGATATTGATAGTCTGATC
GGTCAACGTATAATCGAGTCCTAGCTTTTGCAAACATCTATCAAGAGACAGGATCAGCAGGAGGCTTTCG
CATGAGTATTCAACATTTCCGTGTCGCCCTTATTCCCTTTTTTGCGGCATTTTGCCTTCCTGTTTTTGCT
CACCCAGAAACGCTGGTGAAAGTAAAAGATGCTGAAGATCAGTTGGGTGCGCGAGTGGGTTACATCGAAC
TGGATCTCAACAGCGGTAAGATCCTTGAGAGTTTTCGCCCCGAAGAACGCTTTCCAATGATGAGCACTTT
TAAAGTTCTGCTATGTGGCGCGGTATTATCCCGTATTGACGCCGGGCAAGAGCAACTCGGTCGCCGCATA
CACTATTCTCAGAATGACTTGGTTGAGTATTCACCAGTCACAGAAAAGCATCTTACGGATGGCATGACAG
TAAGAGAATTATGCAGTGCTGCCATAACCATGAGTGATAACACTGCGGCCAACTTACTTCTGACAACGAT
TGGAGGACCGAAGGAGCTAACCGCTTTTTTGCACAACATGGGGGATCATGTAACTCGCCTTGATCGTTGG
GAACCGGAGCTGAATGAAGCCATACCAAACGACGAGCGTGACACCACGATGCCTGTAGCAATGGCAACAA
CCTTGCGTAAACTATTAACTGGCGAACTACTTACTCTAGCTTCCCGGCAACAGTTGATAGACTGGATGGA
GGCGGATAAAGTTGCAGGACCACTTCTGCGCTCGGCCCTTCCGGCTGGCTGGTTTATTGCTGATAAATCT
GGAGCCGGTGAGCGTGGGTCTCGCGGTATCATTGCAGCACTGGGGCCAGATGGTAAGCCCTCCCGTATCG
TAGTTATCTACACGACGGGGAGTCAGGCAACTATGGATGAACGAAATAGACAGATCGCTGAGATAGGTGC
CTCACTGATTAAGCATTGGTAACCGATTCTAGGTGCATTGGCGCAGAAAAAAATGCCTGATGCGACGCTG
CGCGTCTTATACTCCCACATATGCCAGATTCAGCAACGGATACGGCTTCCCCAACTTGCCCACTTCCATA
CGTGTCCTCCTTACCAGAAATTTATCCTTAAGATCCCGAATCGTTTAAACTCGACTCTGGCTCTATCGAA
TCTCCGTCGTTTCGAGCTTACGCGAACAGCCGTGGCGCTCATTTGCTCGTCGGGCATCGAATCTCGTCAG
CTATCGTCAGCTTACCTTTTTGGCAGCGATCGCGGCTCCCGACATCTTGGACCATTAGCTCCACAGGTAT
CTTCTTCCCTCTAGTGGTCATAACAGCAGCTTCAGCTACCTCTCAATTCAAAAAACCCCTCAAGACCCGT
TTAGAGGCCCCAAGGGGTTATGCTATCAATCGTTGCGTTACACACACAAAAAACCAACACACATCCATCT
TCGATGGATAGCGATTTTATTATCTAACTGCTGATCGAGTGTAGCCCTTAACCGCTTTTGAATGTCCGTC
TTAGTTAATCCCTAATTGAACGCTCCAAAAGGTGACTTCCAATAGGGATTTATTCCTTTTAAAATTAACG
GCATAATCGTAGATCGCATGCCGGGAGGTGGTCCCTGCAGTTACGCCAATGATAACCCCCGCCAGAAAAA
TCTTAGTAGCCTTCCCTTTTTGTTTTCCGTGCCCCAACTCGGCGGATTGACTCGGCCCCTTCCGGAAACA
CCCGAATCAACTTCTAGTCAAATTATTGTTCACGCCGCAATGACCCACCCCTGGCCCGCGTCTGTGGAAC
TGACCCCTGGTGTACAGGAGAGTTCGCTGCTGAAAGTGGTCCCAAAGGGGTACTAGTTTTTAAGCTCCCA
ACTCCCCCTCCCCCAGCGTCTGGAGGATTCCACACCCTCGCACCGCAGGGGCGAGGAAGTGGGCGGAGTC
CGGTTTTGGCGCCAGCCGCTGAGGCTGCCAAGCAGAAAAGCCACCGCTGAGGAGACTCCGGTCACTGTCC
TCGCCCCGCCTCCCCCTTCCCTCCCCTTGGGGACCACCGGGCGCCACGCCGCGAACGGTAAGTGCCGCGG
TCGTCGGCGCCTCCGCCCTCCCCCTAGGGCCCCAATTCCCAGCGGGCGCGGCGCGCGGCCCCTCCCCCCG
CCGGGCGCGCGCCCGCTGCCCCGCCCTTCGTGGCCGCCCGGCGTGGGCGGTGCCACCCCTCCCCCCGGCG
GCCCCGCGCGCAGCTCCCGGCTCCCTCCCCCTTCGGATGTGGCTTGAGCTGTAGGCGCGGAGGGGCTAGC
TCGTGAGGCTCCGGTGCCCGTCAGTGGGCAGAGCGCACATCGCCCACAGTCCCCGAGAAGTTGGGGGGAG
GGGTCGGCAATTGAACCGGTGCCTAGAGAAGGTGGCGCGGGGTAAACTGGGAAAGTGATGTCGTGTACTG
GCTCCGCCTTTTTCCCGAGGGTGGGGGAGAACCGTATATAAGTGCACTAGTCGCCGTGAACGTTCTTTTT
CGCAACGGGTTTGCCGCCAGAACACAGGTAAGTGCCGTGTGTGGTTCCCGCGGGCCTGGCCTCTTTACGG
GTTATGGCCCTTGCGTGCCTTGAATTACTTCCACCTGGCTGCAGTACGTGATTCTTGATCCCGAGCTTCG
GGTTGGAAGTGGGTGGGAGAGTTCGTGGCCTTGCGCTTAAGGAGCCCCTTCGCCTCGTGCTTGAGTTGTG
GCCTGGCCTGGGCGCTGGGGCCGCCGCGTGCGAATCTGGTGGCACCTTCGCGCCTGTCTCGCTGCTTTCG
ATAAGTCTCTAGCCATTTAAAATTTTTGATGACCTGCTGCGACGCTTTTTTTCTGGCAAGATAGTCTTGT
AAATGCGGGCCAAGATCAGCACACTGGTATTTCGGTTTTTGGGGCCGCGGGCGGCGACGGGGCCCGTGCG
TCCCAGCGCACATGTTCGGCGAGGCGGGGCCTGCGAGCGCGGCCACCGAGAATCGGACGGGGGTAGTCTC
AAGCTGCCCGGCCTGCTCTGGTGCCTGGCCTCGCGCCGCCGTGTATCGCCCCGCCCTGGGCGGCAAGGCT
GGCCCGGTCGGCACCAGTTGCGTGAGCGGAAAGATGGCCGCTTCCCGGCCCTGCTGCAGGGAGCACAAAA
TGGAGGACGCGGCGCTCGGGAGAGCGGGCGGGTGAGTCACCCACACAAAGGAAAAGGGCCTTTCCGTCCT
CAGCCGTCGCTTCATGTGACTCCACGGAGTACCGGGCGCCGTCCAGGCACCTCGATTAGTTCTCCAGCTT
TTGGAGTACGTCGTCTTTAGGTTGGGGGGAGGGGTTTTATGCGATGGAGTTTCCCCACACTGAGTGGGTG
GAGACTGAAGTTAGGCCAGCTTGGCACTTGATGTAATTCTCCTTGGAATTTGCCCTTTTTGAGTTTGGAT
CTTGGTTCATTCTCAAGCCTCAGACAGTGGTTCAAAGTTTTTTTCTTCCATTTCAGGTGTCGTGAAAACT
ACCCCTAAAAGCCAAAAGATCTTTGTCGATCCTACCATCCACTCGACACACCCGCCAGCGGCCGCTGCCA
AGCTTGCTAGGAATTCCGCGTCTGCAGGATATCAAGCTTGCGGTACGTGAGTCTATGGGACGCTTGATGT
TTTCTTTCCCCTTCTTTTCTATGGTTAAGTTCATGTCATAGGAAGGGGATAAGTAACAGGGTACAGTTTA
GAATGGGAAACAGACGAATGATTGCATCAGTGTGGAAGTCTCAGGATCGTTTTAGTTTCTTTTATTTGCT
GTTCATAACAATTGTTTTCTTTTGTTTAATTCTTGCTTTCTTTTTTTTTCTTCTCCGCAATTTTTACTAT
TATACTTAATGCCTTAACATTGTGTATAACAAAAGGAAATATCTCTGAGATACATTAAGTAACTTAAAAA
AAAACTTTACACAGTCTGCCTAGTACATTACTATTTGGAATATATGTGTGCTTATTTGCATATTCATAAT
CTCCCTACTTTATTTTCTTTTATTTTTAATTGATACATAATCATTATACATATTTATGGGTTAAAGTGTA
ATGTTTTAATATGTGTACACATATTGACCAAATCAGGGTAATTTTGCATTTGTAATTTTAAAAAATGCTT
TCTTCTTTTAATATACTTTTTTGTTTATCTTATTTCTAATACTTTCCCTAATCTCTTTCTTTCAGGGCAA
TAATGATACAATGTATCATGCCTCTTTGCACCATTCTAAAGAATAACAGTGATAATTTCTGGGTTAAGGC
AATAGCAATATCTCTGCATATAAATATTTCTGCATATAAATTGTAACTGATGTAAGAGGTTTCATATTGC
TAATAGCAGCTACAATCCAGCTACCATTCTGCTTTTATTTTATGGTTGGGATAAGGCTGGATTATTCTGA
GTCCAAGCTAGGCCCTTTTGCTAATCATGTTCATACCTCTTATCTTCCTCCCACAGCGCGGGCCCGGCCA
CCATGGCCCCAAAGAAGAAGCGGAAGGTCGGTATCCACGGAGTCCCAGCAGCCACACAGTTCGAGGGCTT
TACCAACCTGTATCAGGTGAGCAAGACACTGCGGTTTGAGCTGATCCCACAGGGCAAGACCCTGAAGCAC
ATCCAGGAGCAGGGCTTCATCGAGGAGGACAAGGCCCGCAATGATCACTACAAGGAGCTGAAGCCCATCA
TCGATCGGATCTACAAGACCTATGCCGACCAGTGCCTGCAGCTGGTGCAGCTGGATTGGGAGAACCTGAG
CGCCGCCATCGACTCCTATAGAAAGGAGAAAACCGAGGAGACAAGGAACGCCCTGATCGAGGAGCAGGCC
ACATATCGCAATGCCATCCACGACTACTTCATCGGCCGGACAGACAACCTGACCGATGCCATCAATAAGA
GACACGCCGAGATCTACAAGGGCCTGTTCAAGGCCGAGCTGTTTAATGGCAAGGTGCTGAAGCAGCTGGG
CACCGTGACCACAACCGAGCACGAGAACGCCCTGCTGCGGAGCTTCGACAAGTTTACAACCTACTTCTCC
GGCTTTTATCGGAACAGGAAGAACGTGTTCAGCGCCGAGGATATCAGCACAGCCATCCCACACCGCATCG
TGCAGGACAACTTCCCCAAGTTTAAGGAGAATTGTCACATCTTCACACGCCTGATCACCGCCGTGCCCAG
CCTGCGGGAGCACTTTGAGAACGTGAAGAAGGCCATCGGCATCTTCGTGAGCACCTCCATCGAGGAGGTG
TTTTCCTTCCCTTTTTATAACCAGCTGCTGACACAGACCCAGATCGACCTGTATAACCAGCTGCTGGGAG
GAATCTCTCGGGAGGCAGGCACCGAGAAGATCAAGGGCCTGAACGAGGTGCTGAATCTGGCCATCCAGAA
GAATGATGAGACAGCCCACATCATCGCCTCCCTGCCACACAGATTCATCCCCCTGTTTAAGCAGATCCTG
TCCGATAGGAACACCCTGTCTTTCATCCTGGAGGAGTTTAAGAGCGACGAGGAAGTGATCCAGTCCTTCT
GCAAGTACAAGACACTGCTGAGAAACGAGAACGTGCTGGAGACAGCCGAGGCCCTGTTTAACGAGCTGAA
CAGCATCGACCTGACACACATCTTCATCAGCCACAAGAAGCTGGAGACAATCAGCAGCGCCCTGTGCGAC
CACTGGGATACACTGAGGAATGCCCTGTATGAGCGGAGAATCTCCGAGCTGACAGGCAAGATCACCAAGT
CTGCCAAGGAGAAGGTGCAGCGCAGCCTGAAGCACGAGGATATCAACCTGCAGGAGATCATCTCTGCCGC
AGGCAAGGAGCTGAGCGAGGCCTTCAAGCAGAAAACCAGCGAGATCCTGTCCCACGCACACGCCGCCCTG
GATCAGCCACTGCCTACAACCCTGAAGAAGCAGGAGGAGAAGGAGATCCTGAAGTCTCAGCTGGACAGCC
TGCTGGGCCTGTACCACCTGCTGGACTGGTTTGCCGTGGATGAGTCCAACGAGGTGGACCCCGAGTTCTC
TGCCCGGCTGACCGGCATCAAGCTGGAGATGGAGCCTTCTCTGAGCTTCTACAACAAGGCCAGAAATTAT
GCCACCAAGAAGCCCTACTCCGTGGAGAAGTTCAAGCTGAACTTTCAGATGCCTACACTGGCCCGCGGCT
GGGACGTGAATCGGGAGAAGAACAATGGCGCCATCCTGTTTGTGAAGAACGGCCTGTACTATCTGGGCAT
CATGCCAAAGCAGAAGGGCAGGTATAAGGCCCTGAGCTTCGAGCCCACAGAGAAAACCAGCGAGGGCTTT
GATAAGATGTACTATGACTACTTCCCTGATGCCGCCAAGATGATCCCAAAGTGCAGCACCCAGCTGAAGG
CCGTGACAGCCCACTTTCAGACCCACACAACCCCCATCCTGCTGTCCAACAATTTCATCGAGCCTCTGGA
GATCACAAAGGAGATCTACGACCTGAACAATCCTGAGAAGGAGCCAAAGAAGTTTCAGACAGCCTACGCC
AAGAAAACCGGCGACCAGAAGGGCTACAGAGAGGCCCTGTGCAAGTGGATCGACTTCACAAGGGATTTTC
TGTCCAAGTATACCAAGACAACCTCTATCGATCTGTCTAGCCTGCGGCCATCCTCTCAGTATAAGGACCT
GGGCGAGTACTATGCCGAGCTGAATCCCCTGCTGTACCACATCAGCTTCCAGAGAATCGCCGAGAAGGAG
ATCATGGATGCCGTGGAGACAGGCAAGCTGTACCTGTTCCAGATCTATAACAAGGACTTTGCCAAGGGCC
ACCACGGCAAGCCTAATCTGCACACACTGTATTGGACCGGCCTGTTTTCTCCAGAGAACCTGGCCAAGAC
AAGCATCAAGCTGAATGGCCAGGCCGAGCTGTTCTACCGCCCTAAGTCCAGGATGAAGAGGATGGCACAC
CGGCTGGGAGAGAAGATGCTGAACAAGAAGCTGAAGGATCAGAAAACCCCAATCCCCGACACCCTGTACC
AGGAGCTGTACGACTATGTGAATCACAGACTGTCCCACGACCTGTCTGATGAGGCCAGGGCCCTGCTGCC
CAACGTGATCACCAAGGAGGTGTCTCACGAGATCATCAAGGATAGGCGCTTTACCAGCGACAAGTTCTTT
TTCCACGTGCCTATCACACTGAACTATCAGGCCGCCAATTCCCCATCTAAGTTCAACCAGAGGGTGAATG
CCTACCTGAAGGAGCACCCCGAGACACCTATCATCGGCATCGATCGGGGCGAGAGAAACCTGATCTATAT
CACAGTGATCGACTCCACCGGCAAGATCCTGGAGCAGCGGAGCCTGAACACCATCCAGCAGTTTGATTAC
CAGAAGAAGCTGGACAACAGGGAGAAGGAGAGGGTGGCAGCAAGGCAGGCCTGGTCTGTGGTGGGCACAA
TCAAGGATCTGAAGCAGGGCTATCTGAGCCAGGTCATCCACGAGATCGTGGACCTGATGATCCACTACCA
GGCCGTGGTGGTGCTGGAGAACCTGAATTTCGGCTTTAAGAGCAAGAGGACCGGCATCGCCGAGAAGGCC
GTGTACCAGCAGTTCGAGAAGATGCTGATCGATAAGCTGAATTGCCTGGTGCTGAAGGACTATCCAGCAG
AGAAAGTGGGAGGCGTGCTGAACCCATACCAGCTGACAGACCAGTTCACCTCCTTTGCCAAGATGGGCAC
CCAGTCTGGCTTCCTGTTTTACGTGCCTGCCCCATATACATCTAAGATCGATCCCCTGACCGGCTTCGTG
GACCCCTTCGTGTGGAAAACCATCAAGAATCACGAGAGCCGCAAGCACTTCCTGGAGGGCTTCGACTTTC
TGCACTACGACGTGAAAACCGGCGACTTCATCCTGCACTTTAAGATGAACAGAAATCTGTCCTTCCAGAG
GGGCCTGCCCGGCTTTATGCCTGCATGGGATATCGTGTTCGAGAAGAACGAGACACAGTTTGACGCCAAG
GGCACCCCTTTCATCGCCGGCAAGAGAATCGTGCCAGTGATCGAGAATCACAGATTCACCGGCAGATACC
GGGACCTGTATCCTGCCAACGAGCTGATCGCCCTGCTGGAGGAGAAGGGCATCGTGTTCAGGGATGGCTC
CAACATCCTGCCAAAGCTGCTGGAGAATGACGATTCTCACGCCATCGACACCATGGTGGCCCTGATCCGC
AGCGTGCTGCAGATGCGGAACTCCAATGCCGCCACAGGCGAGGACTATATCAACAGCCCCGTGCGCGATC
TGAATGGCGTGTGCTTCGACTCCCGGTTTCAGAACCCAGAGTGGCCCATGGACGCCGATGCCAATGGCGC
CTACCACATCGCCCTGAAGGGCCAGCTGCTGCTGAATCACCTGAAGGAGAGCAAGGATCTGAAGCTGCAG
AACGGCATCTCCAATCAGGACTGGCTGGCCTACATCCAGGAGCTGCGCAACAAAAGGCCGGCGGCCACGA
AAAAGGCCGGCCAGGCAAAAAAGAAAAAGGGCAGCAGCGGATCCAGCGAGCTGATTAAGGAGAACATGCA
CATGAAGCTGTACATGGAGGGCACCGTGGACAACCATCACTTCAAGTGCACATCCGAGGGCGAAGGCAAG
CCCTACGAGGGCACCCAGACCATGAGAATCAAGGTGGTCGAGGGCGGCCCTCTCCCCTTCGCCTTCGACA
TCCTGGCTACTAGCTTCCTCTACGGCAGCAAGACCTTCATCAACCACACCCAGGGCATCCCCGACTTCTT
CAAGCAGTCCTTCCCTGAGGGCTTCACATGGGAGAGAGTCACCACATACGAAGACGGGGGCGTGCTGACC
GCTACCCAGGACACCAGCCTCCAGGACGGCTGCCTCATCTACAACGTCAAGATCAGAGGGGTGAACTTCA
CATCCAACGGCCCTGTGATGCAGAAGAAAACACTCGGCTGGGAGGCCTTCACCGAGACGCTGTACCCCGC
TGACGGCGGCCTGGAAGGCAGAAACGACATGGCCCTGAAGCTCGTGGGCGGGAGCCATCTGATCGCAAAC
ATCAAGACCACATATAGATCCAAGAAACCCGCTAAGAACCTCAAGATGCCTGGCGTCTACTATGTGGACT
ACAGACTGGAAAGAATCAAGGAGGCCAACAACGAGACCTACGTCGAGCAGCACGAGGTGGCAGTGGCCAG
ATACTGCGACCTCCCTAGCAAACTGGGGCACAAGCTTAATTAGTAACTAGCTTGACTGACTGAGATACAG
CGTACCTTCAGCTCACAGACATGATAAGATACATTGATGAGTTTGGACAAACCACAACTAGAATGCAGTG
AAAAAAATGCTTTATTTGTGAAATTTGTGATGCTATTGCTTTATTTGTAACCATTATAAGCTGCAATAAA
CAAGTTAACAACAACAATTGCATTCATTTTATGTTTCAGGTTCAGGGGGAGGTGTGGGAGGTTTTTTAAA
GCAAGTAAAACCTCTACAAATGTGGTATTGGCCCATCTCTATCGGTATCGTAGCATAACCCCTTGGGGCC
TCTAAACGGGTCTTGAGGGGTTTTTTGTGCCCCTCGGGCCGGATTGCTATCTACCGGCATTGGCGCAGAA
AAAAATGCCTGATGCGACGCTGCGCGTCTTATACTCCCACATATGCCAGATTCAGCAACGGATACGGCTT
CCCCAACTTGCCCACTTCCATACGTGTCCTCCTTACCAGAAATTTATCCTTAAGGTCGTCAGCTATCCTG
CAGGCGATCTCTCGATTTCGATCAAGACATTCCTTTAATGGTCTTTTCTGGACACCACTAGGGGTCAGAA
GTAGTTCATCAAACTTTCTTCCCTCCCTAATCTCATTGGTTACCTTGGGCTATCGAAACTTAATTAACCA
GTCAAGTCAGCTACTTGGCGAGATCGACTTGTCTGGGTTTCGACTACGCTCAGAATTGCGTCAGTCAAGT
TCGATCTGGTCCTTGCTATTGCACCCGTTCTCCGATTACGAGTTTCATTTAAATCATGTGAGCAAAAGGC
CAGCAAAAGGCCAGGAACCGTAAAAAGGCCGCGTTGCTGGCGTTTTTCCATAGGCTCCGCCCCCCTGACG
AGCATCACAAAAATCGACGCTCAAGTCAGAGGTGGCGAAACCCGACAGGACTATAAAGATACCAGGCGTT
TCCCCCTGGAAGCTCCCTCGTGCGCTCTCCTGTTCCGACCCTGCCGCTTACCGGATACCTGTCCGCCTTT
CTCCCTTCGGGAAGCGTGGCGCTTTCTCATAGCTCACGCTGTAGGTATCTCAGTTCGGTGTAGGTCGTTC
GCTCCAAGCTGGGCTGTGTGCACGAACCCCCCGTTCAGCCCGACCGCTGCGCCTTATCCGGTAACTATCG
TCTTGAGTCCAACCCGGTAAGACACGACTTATCGCCACTGGCAGCAGCCACTGGTAACAGGATTAGCAGA
GCGAGGTATGTAGGCGGTGCTACAGAGTTCTTGAAGTGGTGGCCTAACTACGGCTACACTAGAAGAACAG
TATTTGGTATCTGCGCTCTGCTGAAGCCAGTTACCTTCGGAAAAAGAGTTGGTAGCTCTTGATCCGGCAA
ACAAACCACCGCTGGTAGCGGTGGTTTTTTTGTTTGCAAGCAGCAGATTACGCGCAGAAAAAAAGGATCT
CAA
