>Addgene plasmid #249160 | pPD687 A2UCOE-HBB_IVS2-EnAsCas12a-BFP | depositor partial sequence | sequence record 491851 | A2UCOE
CGGGAGGTGGTCCCTGCAGTTACGCCAATGATAACCCCCGCCAGAAAAATCTTAGTAGCCTTCCCTTTTT
GTTTTCCGTGCCCCAACTCGGCGGATTGACTCGGCCCCTTCCGGAAACACCCGAATCAACTTCTAGTCAA
ATTATTGTTCACGCCGCAATGACCCACCCCTGGCCCGCGTCTGTGGAACTGACCCCTGGTGTACAGGAGA
GTTCGCTGCTGAAAGTGGTCCCAAAGGGGTACTAGTTTTTAAGCTCCCAACTCCCCCTCCCCCAGCGTCT
GGAGGATTCCACACCCTCGCACCGCAGGGGCGAGGAAGTGGGCGGAGTCCGGTTTTGGCGCCAGCCGCTG
AGGCTGCCAAGCAGAAAAGCCACCGCTGAGGAGACTCCGGTCACTGTCCTCGCCCCGCCTCCCCCTTCCC
TCCCCTTGGGGACCACCGGGCGCCACGCCGCGAACGGTAAGTGCCGCGGTCGTCGGCGCCTCCGCCCTCC
CCCTAGGGCCCCAATTCCCAGCGGGCGCGGCGCGCGGCCCCTCCCCCCGCCGGGCGCGCGCCCGCTGCCC
CGCCCTTCGTGGCCGCCCGGCGTGGGCGGTGCCACCCCTCCCCCCGGCGGCCCCGCGCGCAGCTCCCGGC
TCCCTCCCCCTTCGGATGTGGCTTGAGCTGTAGGCGCGGAGGG
