>Addgene plasmid #249160 | pPD687 A2UCOE-HBB_IVS2-EnAsCas12a-BFP | depositor partial sequence | sequence record 491852 | HBB IVS2 intron
GTGAGTCTATGGGACGCTTGATGTTTTCTTTCCCCTTCTTTTCTATGGTTAAGTTCATGTCATAGGAAGG
GGATAAGTAACAGGGTACAGTTTAGAATGGGAAACAGACGAATGATTGCATCAGTGTGGAAGTCTCAGGA
TCGTTTTAGTTTCTTTTATTTGCTGTTCATAACAATTGTTTTCTTTTGTTTAATTCTTGCTTTCTTTTTT
TTTCTTCTCCGCAATTTTTACTATTATACTTAATGCCTTAACATTGTGTATAACAAAAGGAAATATCTCT
GAGATACATTAAGTAACTTAAAAAAAAACTTTACACAGTCTGCCTAGTACATTACTATTTGGAATATATG
TGTGCTTATTTGCATATTCATAATCTCCCTACTTTATTTTCTTTTATTTTTAATTGATACATAATCATTA
TACATATTTATGGGTTAAAGTGTAATGTTTTAATATGTGTACACATATTGACCAAATCAGGGTAATTTTG
CATTTGTAATTTTAAAAAATGCTTTCTTCTTTTAATATACTTTTTTGTTTATCTTATTTCTAATACTTTC
CCTAATCTCTTTCTTTCAGGGCAATAATGATACAATGTATCATGCCTCTTTGCACCATTCTAAAGAATAA
CAGTGATAATTTCTGGGTTAAGGCAATAGCAATATCTCTGCATATAAATATTTCTGCATATAAATTGTAA
CTGATGTAAGAGGTTTCATATTGCTAATAGCAGCTACAATCCAGCTACCATTCTGCTTTTATTTTATGGT
TGGGATAAGGCTGGATTATTCTGAGTCCAAGCTAGGCCCTTTTGCTAATCATGTTCATACCTCTTATCTT
CCTCCCACAG
